Addgene plasmid #164421: AAV-hRedOpsin-fCX3CL1
Purpose: AAV plasmid expressing full-length CX3CL1 (fractalkine) in photoreceptors
Depositing lab: Connie Cepko. Depositing organization: Harvard Medical School. Publication: Soluble CX3CL1 gene therapy improves cone survival and function in mouse models of retinitis pigmentosa. Wang SK, Xue Y, Rana P, Hong CM, Cepko CL. Proc Natl Acad Sci U S A. 2019 May 14;116(20):10140-10149. doi: 10.1073/pnas.1901787116. Epub 2019 Apr 29. PubMed 31036641.
Backbone
  Vector backbone: AAV-MCS8
  Backbone manufacturer: Jeng-Shin Lee, Harvard University
  Backbone size w/o insert (bp): 6062
  Total vector size (bp): 7267
  Vector type: Mammalian Expression, AAV
Growth in bacteria
  Bacterial resistance: Ampicillin, 100 μg/mL
  Growth temperature: 37°C
  Growth strain: NEB Stable
  Copy number: Unknown
Gene/Insert
  Gene/Insert name: Cx3cl1 (alt names: fractalkine; neurotactin; C-X3-C Motif Chemokine Ligand 1)
  Species: M. musculus (mouse)
  Insert size (bp): 1205
  Entrez Gene: Cx3cl1 (a.k.a. AB030188, ABCD-3, AI848747, CX3C, Cxc3, D8Bwg0439e, Scyd, Scyd1, fract, neuro)
  Promoter: human red opsin
  Cloning method: Restriction Enzyme; 5′ cloning site NotI (not destroyed); 3′ cloning site AgeI (not destroyed)
  Sequencing primers: 5′ gatctagctcctgggctgag; 3′ gctcttgggaagtccccatg
Terms and licenses: Academic/Nonprofit Terms; Industry Terms: Not Available to Industry
How to cite: AAV-hRedOpsin-fCX3CL1 was a gift from Connie Cepko (Addgene plasmid # 164421 ; http://n2t.net/addgene:164421 ; RRID:Addgene_164421)
