[The description below was written by a language model from this plasmid's Addgene catalogue record and pLannotate feature annotations shown in this document.]
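Description:
AAV-hRedOpsin-fCX3CL1 is an adeno-associated virus transfer plasmid built on the AAV-MCS8 backbone, designed to express full-length mouse Cx3cl1 (fractalkine, also called neurotactin) in photoreceptors. It is maintained in E. coli through a high-copy ColE1/pUC-type origin and selected with ampicillin via the β-lactamase gene. The backbone also carries an f1 phage origin and leftover lac promoter/operator, lacI and lacZα fragments that play no role in the mammalian payload. The recorded growth strain is a recombination-deficient host, a common choice for keeping the repeat-rich ITRs intact.

The expression cassette lies between AAV2 inverted terminal repeats, which are the cis elements needed for replication and packaging of the intervening DNA into AAV particles when rep, cap and helper functions are supplied in trans. According to the catalogue entry, the roughly 1.2 kb Cx3cl1 coding sequence, cloned between NotI and AgeI sites, is driven by the human red opsin promoter. The automated annotation does not label this promoter, but an unannotated stretch of about 2 kb sits between the upstream ITR and the coding sequence, where it would be expected. Downstream, a WPRE fragment enhances transcript stability and expression, and a bovine growth hormone polyadenylation signal terminates the message. No tag or reporter is annotated.

Two sequence records are provided, a depositor sequence of 7,267 nt and a sequencing-derived assembly of 7,300 nt. They show the same elements in different numbering and orientation, with small differences in ITR and f1 ori annotation. The associated study concerned CX3CL1 gene therapy for cone survival in mouse models of retinitis pigmentosa, where this construct supplies the full-length rather than the soluble form of the chemokine.
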