Features (pLannotate 1.2.2; 14 found; start..end, strand, type, name):
      2..94      +  CDS            lacI (fragment): lac repressor; lacI; The lac repressor binds to the lac operator to inhibit transcription in E. coli. This inhibition can be relieved by adding lactose or isopropyl-β-D-thiogalactopyranoside (IPTG).
    107..128     +  protein_bind   CAP binding site: CAP binding activates transcription in the presence of cAMP. E. coli catabolite activator protein
    143..173     +  promoter       lac promoter: promoter for the E. coli lac operon
    181..197     +  protein_bind   lac operator: The lac repressor binds to the lac operator to inhibit transcription in E. coli. This inhibition can be relieved by adding lactose or isopropyl-β-D-thiogalactopyranoside (IPTG). lac repressor encoded by lacI
    247..377     -  repeat_region  AAV2 ITR (fragment): inverted terminal repeat of adeno-associated virus serotype 2 inverted
   2530..3714    +  CDS            Cx3cl1: X3CL1_MOUSE - Also known as Cx3c From Mus musculus (Mouse).
   3724..4265    +  misc_feature   WPRE (fragment): woodchuck hepatitis virus posttranscriptional regulatory element
   4279..4486    +  polyA_signal   bGH poly(A) signal: bovine growth hormone polyadenylation signal
   4574..4704    +  repeat_region  AAV2 ITR (fragment): inverted terminal repeat of adeno-associated virus serotype 2 inverted
   4718..4875    +  CDS            lacZα (fragment): LacZα fragment of β-galactosidase; lacZ fragment
   4880..5335    +  rep_origin     f1 ori (sequence partly withheld): f1 bacteriophage origin of replication; arrow indicates direction of (+) strand synthesis
   5362..5466    +  promoter       AmpR promoter: bla
   5467..6327    +  CDS            AmpR: β-lactamase; bla; confers resistance to ampicillin, carbenicillin, and related antibiotics
   6498..7086    +  rep_origin     ori: high-copy-number ColE1/pMB1/pBR322/pUC origin of replication
>Addgene plasmid #164421 | AAV-hRedOpsin-fCX3CL1 | depositor full sequence | sequence record 320205 | AAV-hRedOpsin-fCX3CL1 sequence 7267 bps
AGCGCCCAATACGCAAACCGCCTCTCCCCGCGCGTTGGCCGATTCATTAATGCAGCTGGCACGACAGGTT
TCCCGACTGGAAAGCGGGCAGTGAGCGCAACGCAATTAATGTGAGTTAGCTCACTCATTAGGCACCCCAG
GCTTTACACTTTATGCTTCCGGCTCGTATGTTGTGTGGAATTGTGAGCGGATAACAATTTCACACAGGAA
ACAGCTATGACCATGATTACGCCAGATTTAATTAAGGCTGCGCGCTCGCTCGCTCACTGAGGCCGCCCGG
GCAAAGCCCGGGCGTCGGGCGACCTTTGGTCGCCCGGCCTCAGTGAGCGAGCGAGCGCGCAGAGAGGGAG
TGGCCAACTCCATCACTAGGGGTTCCTTGTAGTTAATGATTAACCCGCCATGCTACTTATCTACGTAGCC
ATGCTCTAGGAAGATCGGAATTCGCCCTTAAGCTAGCCTACAGCAGCCAGGGTGAGATTATGAGGCTGAG
CTGAGAATATCAAGACTGTACCGAGTAGGGGGCCTTGGCAAGTGTGGAGAGCCCGGCAGCTGGGGCAGAG
GGCGGAGTACGGTGTGCGTTTACGGACCTCTTCAAACGAGGTAGGAAGGTCAGAAGTCAAAAAGGGAACA
AATGATGTTTAACCACACAAAAATGAAAATCCAATGGTTGGATATCCATTCCAAATACACAAAGGCAACG
GATAAGTGATCCGGGCCAGGCACAGAAGGCCATGCACCCGTAGGATTGCACTCAGAGCTCCCAAATGCAT
AGGAATAGAAGGGTGGGTGCAGGAGGCTGAGGGGTGGGGAAAGGGCATGGGTGTTTCATGAGGACAGAGC
TTCCGTTTCATGCAATGAAAAGAGTTTGGAGACGGATGGTGGTGACTGGACTATACACTTACACACGGTA
GCGATGGTACACTTTGTATTATGTATATTTTACCACGATCTTTTTAAAGTGTCAAAGGCAAATGGCCAAA
TGGTTCCTTGTCCTATAGCTGTAGCAGCCATCGGCTGTTAGTGACAAAGCCCCTGAGTCAAGATGACAGC
AGCCCCCATAACTCCTAATCGGCTCTCCCGCGTGGAGTCATTTAGGAGTAGTCGCATTAGAGACAAGTCC
AACATCTAATCTTCCACCCTGGCCAGGGCCCCAGCTGGCAGCGAGGGTGGGAGACTCCGGGCAGAGCAGA
GGGCGCTGACATTGGGGCCCGGCCTGGCTTGGGTCCCTCTGGCCTTTCCCCAGGGGCCCTCTTTCCTTGG
GGCTTTCTTGGGCCGCCACTGCTCCCGCTCCTCTCCCCCCATCCCACCCCCTCACCCCCTCGTTCTTCAT
ATCCTTCTCTAGTGCTCCCTCCACTTTCATCCACCCTTCTGCAAGAGTGTGGGACCACAAATGAGTTTTC
ACCTGGCCTGGGGACACACGTGCCCCCACAGGTGCTGAGTGACTTTCTAGGACAGTAATCTGCTTTAGGC
TAAAATGGGACTTGATCTTCTGTTAGCCCTAATCATCAATTAGCAGAGCCGGTGAAGGTGCAGAACCTAC
CGCCTTTCCAGGCCTCCTCCCACCTCTGCCACCTCCACTCTCCTTCCTGGGATGTGGGGGCTGGCACACG
TGTGGCCCAGGGCATTGGTGGGATTGCACTGAGCTGGGTCATTAGCGTAATCCTGGACAAGGGCAGACAG
GGCGAGCGGAGGGCCAGCTCCGGGGCTCAGGCAAGGCTGGGGGCTTCCCCCAGACACCCCACTCCTCCTC
TGCTGGACCCCCACTTCATAGGGCACTTCGTGTTCTCAAAGGGCTTCCAAATAGCATGGTGGCCTTGGAT
GCCCAGGGAAGCCTCAGAGTTGCTTATCTCCCTCTAGACAGAAGGGGAATCTCGGTCAAGAGGGAGAGGT
CGCCCTGTTCAAGGCCACCCAGCCAGCTCATGGCGGTAATGGGACAAGGCTGGCCAGCCATCCCACCCTC
AGAAGGGACCCGGTGGGGCAGGTGATCTCAGAGGAGGCTCACTTCTGGGTCTCACATTCTTGGATCCGGT
TCCAGGCCTCGGCCCTAAATAGTCTCCCTGGGCTTTCAAGAGAACCACATGAGAAAGGAGGATTCGGGCT
CTGAGCAGTTTCACCACCCACCCCCCAGTCTGCAAATCCTGACCCGTGGGTCCACCTGCCCCAAAGGCGG
ACGCAGGACAGTAGAAGGGAACAGAGAACACATAAACACAGAGAGGGCCACAGCGGCTCCCACAGTCACC
GCCACCTTCCTGGCGGGGATGGGTGGGGCGTCTGAGTTTGGTTCCCAGCAAATCCCTCTGAGCCGCCCTT
GCGGGCTCGCCTCAGGAGCAGGGGAGCAAGAGGTGGGAGGAGGAGGTCTAAGTCCCAGGCCCAATTAAGA
GATCAGGTAGTGTAGGGTTTGGGAGCTTTTAAGGTGAAGAGGCCCGGGCTGATCCCACAGGCCAGTATAA
AGCGCCGTGACCCTCAGGTGATGCGCCAGGGCCGGCTGCCGTCGGGGACAGGGCTTTCCATAGCGGCCGC
GCCGCCACCATGGCTCCCTCGCCGCTCGCGTGGCTGCTGCGCCTGGCCGCGTTCTTCCATTTGTGTACTC
TGCTGCCGGGTCAGCACCTCGGCATGACGAAATGCGAAATCATGTGCGACAAGATGACCTCACGAATCCC
AGTGGCTTTGCTCATCCGCTATCAGCTAAACCAGGAGTCCTGCGGCAAGCGTGCCATTGTCCTGGAGACG
ACACAGCACAGACGCTTCTGTGCTGACCCGAAGGAGAAATGGGTCCAAGACGCCATGAAGCATCTGGATC
ACCAGGCTGCTGCCCTCACTAAAAATGGTGGCAAGTTTGAGAAGCGGGTGGACAATGTGACACCTGGGAT
CACCTTGGCCACTAGGGGACTGTCCCCATCTGCCCTGACAAAGCCTGAATCCGCCACATTGGAAGACCTT
GCTTTGGAACTGACTACTATTTCCCAGGAGGCCAGGGGGACCATGGGGACTTCCCAAGAGCCACCGGCAG
CAGTGACCGGATCATCTCTCTCAACTTCCGAGGCACAGGATGCAGGGCTTACGGCTAAGCCTCAGAGCAT
TGGAAGTTTTGAGGCGGCTGACATCTCCACCACCGTTTGGCCGAGTCCTGCTGTCTACCAATCTGGATCT
AGCTCCTGGGCTGAGGAAAAAGCTACTGAGTCCCCCTCCACTACAGCCCCATCTCCTCAGGTGTCCACTA
CTTCACCTTCAACCCCAGAGGAAAATGTTGGGTCCGAAGGCCAACCCCCATGGGTCCAGGGACAGGACCT
CAGTCCAGAGAAGTCTCTAGGGTCTGAGGAGATAAACCCAGTTCATACTGATAATTTCCAGGAGAGGGGG
CCTGGCAACACAGTCCACCCCTCAGTGGCTCCCATCTCCTCTGAAGAGACCCCCAGCCCAGAGCTGGTGG
CCTCGGGCAGCCAGGCTCCTAAGATAGAGGAACCCATCCATGCCACTGCAGATCCCCAGAAACTGAGTGT
GCTTATCACTCCTGTCCCCGACACCCAGGCAGCCACAAGGAGGCAGGCAGTGGGGCTACTGGCTTTCCTT
GGTCTTCTTTTCTGCCTAGGGGTGGCCATGTTTGCTTACCAGAGCCTTCAGGGCTGTCCCCGCAAAATGG
CGGGGGAAATGGTAGAAGGCCTCCGCTACGTCCCCCGTAGCTGTGGCAGTAACTCATACGTCCTGGTGCC
AGTGTGAACCGGTAATCAACCTCTGGATTACAAAATTTGTGAAAGATTGACTGGTATTCTTAACTATGTT
GCTCCTTTTACGCTATGTGGATACGCTGCTTTAATGCCTTTGTATCATGCTATTGCTTCCCGTATGGCTT
TCATTTTCTCCTCCTTGTATAAATCCTGGTTGCTGTCTCTTTATGAGGAGTTGTGGCCCGTTGTCAGGCA
ACGTGGCGTGGTGTGCACTGTGTTTGCTGACGCAACCCCCACTGGTTGGGGCATTGCCACCACCTGTCAG
CTCCTTTCCGGGACTTTCGCTTTCCCCCTCCCTATTGCCACGGCGGAACTCATCGCCGCCTGCCTTGCCC
GCTGCTGGACAGGGGCTCGGCTGTTGGGCACTGACAATTCCGTGGTGTTGTCGGGGAAGCTGACGTCCTT
TCCATGGCTGCTCGCCTGTGTTGCCACCTGGATTCTGCGCGGGACGTCCTTCTGCTACGTCCCTTCGGCC
CTCAATCCAGCGGACCTTCCTTCCCGCGGCCTGCTGCCGGCTCTGCGGCCTCTTCCGCGTCTTCGAGATC
TGCCTCGACTGTGCCTTCTAGTTGCCAGCCATCTGTTGTTTGCCCCTCCCCCGTGCCTTCCTTGACCCTG
GAAGGTGCCACTCCCACTGTCCTTTCCTAATAAAATGAGGAAATTGCATCGCATTGTCTGAGTAGGTGTC
ATTCTATTCTGGGGGGTGGGGTGGGGCAGGACAGCAAGGGGGAGGATTGGGAAGACAATAGCAGGCATGC
TGGGGACTCGAGTTAAGGGCGAATTCCCGATTAGGATCTTCCTAGAGCATGGCTACGTAGATAAGTAGCA
TGGCGGGTTAATCATTAACTACAAGGAACCCCTAGTGATGGAGTTGGCCACTCCCTCTCTGCGCGCTCGC
TCGCTCACTGAGGCCGGGCGACCAAAGGTCGCCCGACGCCCGGGCTTTGCCCGGGCGGCCTCAGTGAGCG
AGCGAGCGCGCAGCCTTAATTAACCTAATTCACTGGCCGTCGTTTTACAACGTCGTGACTGGGAAAACCC
TGGCGTTACCCAACTTAATCGCCTTGCAGCACATCCCCCTTTCGCCAGCTGGCGTAATAGCGAAGAGGCC
CGCACCGATCGCCCTTCCCAACAGTTGCGCAGCCTGAATGGCGAATGGG
[124 nt withheld, positions 4880-5003]
C
[91 nt withheld, positions 5005-5095]
AGGGTGATGGTTCACGTAGTGGGCCATCGCCCCGATAGACGGTTTTTCGCCCTTTGACGCTGGAGTTCAC
GTTCCTC
[37 nt withheld, positions 5173-5209]
ACCCTATCTCGGTCTATTCTTTTGATTTATAAGGGATTTTTCCGATTTCGGCCTATTGGTTAAAAAATGA
GCTGATTTAACAAAAATTTAACGCGAATTTTAACAAAATATTAACGTTTATAATTTCAGGTGGCATCTTT
CGGGGAAATGTGCGCGGAACCCCTATTTGTTTATTTTTCTAAATACATTCAAATATGTATCCGCTCATGA
GACAATAACCCTGATAAATGCTTCAATAATATTGAAAAAGGAAGAGTATGAGTATTCAACATTTCCGTGT
CGCCCTTATTCCCTTTTTTGCGGCATTTTGCCTTCCTGTTTTTGCTCACCCAGAAACGCTGGTGAAAGTA
AAAGATGCTGAAGATCAGTTGGGTGCACGAGTGGGTTACATCGAACTGGATCTCAATAGTGGTAAGATCC
TTGAGAGTTTTCGCCCCGAAGAACGTTTTCCAATGATGAGCACTTTTAAAGTTCTGCTATGTGGCGCGGT
ATTATCCCGTATTGACGCCGGGCAAGAGCAACTCGGTCGCCGCATACACTATTCTCAGAATGACTTGGTT
GAGTACTCACCAGTCACAGAAAAGCATCTTACGGATGGCATGACAGTAAGAGAATTATGCAGTGCTGCCA
TAACCATGAGTGATAACACTGCGGCCAACTTACTTCTGACAACGATCGGAGGACCGAAGGAGCTAACCGC
TTTTTTGCACAACATGGGGGATCATGTAACTCGCCTTGATCGTTGGGAACCGGAGCTGAATGAAGCCATA
CCAAACGACGAGCGTGACACCACGATGCCTGTAGTAATGGTAACAACGTTGCGCAAACTATTAACTGGCG
AACTACTTACTCTAGCTTCCCGGCAACAATTAATAGACTGGATGGAGGCGGATAAAGTTGCAGGACCACT
TCTGCGCTCGGCCCTTCCGGCTGGCTGGTTTATTGCTGATAAATCTGGAGCCGGTGAGCGTGGGTCTCGC
GGTATCATTGCAGCACTGGGGCCAGATGGTAAGCCCTCCCGTATCGTAGTTATCTACACGACGGGGAGTC
AGGCAACTATGGATGAACGAAATAGACAGATCGCTGAGATAGGTGCCTCACTGATTAAGCATTGGTAACT
GTCAGACCAAGTTTACTCATATATACTTTAGATTGATTTAAAACTTCATTTTTAATTTAAAAGGATCTAG
GTGAAGATCCTTTTTGATAATCTCATGACCAAAATCCCTTAACGTGAGTTTTCGTTCCACTGAGCGTCAG
ACCCCGTAGAAAAGATCAAAGGATCTTCTTGAGATCCTTTTTTTCTGCGCGTAATCTGCTGCTTGCAAAC
AAAAAAACCACCGCTACCAGCGGTGGTTTGTTTGCCGGATCAAGAGCTACCAACTCTTTTTCCGAAGGTA
ACTGGCTTCAGCAGAGCGCAGATACCAAATACTGTCCTTCTAGTGTAGCCGTAGTTAGGCCACCACTTCA
AGAACTCTGTAGCACCGCCTACATACCTCGCTCTGCTAATCCTGTTACCAGTGGCTGCTGCCAGTGGCGA
TAAGTCGTGTCTTACCGGGTTGGACTCAAGACGATAGTTACCGGATAAGGCGCAGCGGTCGGGCTGAACG
GGGGGTTCGTGCACACAGCCCAGCTTGGAGCGAACGACCTACACCGAACTGAGATACCTACAGCGTGAGC
TATGAGAAAGCGCCACGCTTCCCGAAGGGAGAAAGGCGGACAGGTATCCGGTAAGCGGCAGGGTCGGAAC
AGGAGAGCGCACGAGGGAGCTTCCAGGGGGAAACGCCTGGTATCTTTATAGTCCTGTCGGGTTTCGCCAC
CTCTGACTTGAGCGTCGATTTTTGTGATGCTCGTCAGGGGGGCGGAGCCTATGGAAAAACGCCAGCAACG
CGGCCTTTTTACGGTTCCTGGCCTTTTGCTGCGGTTTTGCTCACATGTTCTTTCCTGCGTTATCCCCTGA
TTCTGTGGATAACCGTATTACCGCCTTTGAGTGAGCTGATACCGCTCGCCGCAGCCGAACGACCGAGCGC
AGCGAGTCAGTGAGCGAGGAAGCGGAAG
