Features (pLannotate 1.2.2; 15 found; start..end, strand, type, name):
      1..67      -  repeat_region  AAV2 ITR (fragment): inverted terminal repeat of adeno-associated virus serotype 2 inverted
   2220..3404    +  CDS            Cx3cl1: X3CL1_MOUSE - Also known as Cx3c From Mus musculus (Mouse).
   3414..3955    +  misc_feature   WPRE (fragment): woodchuck hepatitis virus posttranscriptional regulatory element
   3969..4176    +  polyA_signal   bGH poly(A) signal: bovine growth hormone polyadenylation signal
   4264..4394    +  repeat_region  AAV2 ITR (fragment): inverted terminal repeat of adeno-associated virus serotype 2 inverted
   4455..4471    -  protein_bind   lac operator: The lac repressor binds to the lac operator to inhibit transcription in E. coli. This inhibition can be relieved by adding lactose or isopropyl-β-D-thiogalactopyranoside (IPTG). lac repressor encoded by lacI
   4479..4509    -  promoter       lac promoter: promoter for the E. coli lac operon
   4524..4545    -  protein_bind   CAP binding site: CAP binding activates transcription in the presence of cAMP. E. coli catabolite activator protein
   4558..4650    -  CDS            lacI (fragment): lac repressor; lacI; The lac repressor binds to the lac operator to inhibit transcription in E. coli. This inhibition can be relieved by adding lactose or isopropyl-β-D-thiogalactopyranoside (IPTG).
   4833..5421    -  rep_origin     ori: high-copy-number ColE1/pMB1/pBR322/pUC origin of replication
   5592..6452    -  CDS            AmpR: β-lactamase; bla; confers resistance to ampicillin, carbenicillin, and related antibiotics
   6453..6557    -  promoter       AmpR promoter: bla
   6610..7038    -  rep_origin     f1 ori (sequence partly withheld): f1 bacteriophage origin of replication; arrow indicates direction of (+) strand synthesis
   7043..7200    -  CDS            lacZα (fragment): LacZα fragment of β-galactosidase; lacZ fragment
   7214..7300    -  repeat_region  AAV2 ITR (fragment): inverted terminal repeat of adeno-associated virus serotype 2 inverted
>Addgene plasmid #164421 | AAV-hRedOpsin-fCX3CL1 | addgene full sequence | sequence record 324112 | Addgene NGS Result
CGCCCGGCCTCAGTGAGCGAGCGAGCGCGCAGAGAGGGAGTGGCCAACTCCATCACTAGGGGTTCCTTGT
AGTTAATGATTAACCCGCCATGCTACTTATCTACGTAGCCATGCTCTAGGAAGATCGGAATTCGCCCTTA
AGCTAGCCTACAGCAGCCAGGGTGAGATTATGAGGCTGAGCTGAGAATATCAAGACTGTACCGAGTAGGG
GGCCTTGGCAAGTGTGGAGAGCCCGGCAGCTGGGGCAGAGGGCGGAGTACGGTGTGCGTTTACGGACCTC
TTCAAACGAGGTAGGAAGGTCAGAAGTCAAAAAGGGAACAAATGATGTTTAACCACACAAAAATGAAAAT
CCAATGGTTGGATATCCATTCCAAATACACAAAGGCAACGGATAAGTGATCCGGGCCAGGCACAGAAGGC
CATGCACCCGTAGGATTGCACTCAGAGCTCCCAAATGCATAGGAATAGAAGGGTGGGTGCAGGAGGCTGA
GGGGTGGGGAAAGGGCATGGGTGTTTCATGAGGACAGAGCTTCCGTTTCATGCAATGAAAAGAGTTTGGA
GACGGATGGTGGTGACTGGACTATACACTTACACACGGTAGCGATGGTACACTTTGTATTATGTATATTT
TACCACGATCTTTTTAAAGTGTCAAAGGCAAATGGCCAAATGGTTCCTTGTCCTATAGCTGTAGCAGCCA
TCGGCTGTTAGTGACAAAGCCCCTGAGTCAAGATGACAGCAGCCCCCATAACTCCTAATCGGCTCTCCCG
CGTGGAGTCATTTAGGAGTAGTCGCATTAGAGACAAGTCCAACATCTAATCTTCCACCCTGGCCAGGGCC
CCAGCTGGCAGCGAGGGTGGGAGACTCCGGGCAGAGCAGAGGGCGCTGACATTGGGGCCCGGCCTGGCTT
GGGTCCCTCTGGCCTTTCCCCAGGGGCCCTCTTTCCTTGGGGCTTTCTTGGGCCGCCACTGCTCCCGCTC
CTCTCCCCCCATCCCACCCCCTCACCCCCTCGTTCTTCATATCCTTCTCTAGTGCTCCCTCCACTTTCAT
CCACCCTTCTGCAAGAGTGTGGGACCACAAATGAGTTTTCACCTGGCCTGGGGACACACGTGCCCCCACA
GGTGCTGAGTGACTTTCTAGGACAGTAATCTGCTTTAGGCTAAAATGGGACTTGATCTTCTGTTAGCCCT
AATCATCAATTAGCAGAGCCGGTGAAGGTGCAGAACCTACCGCCTTTCCAGGCCTCCTCCCACCTCTGCC
ACCTCCACTCTCCTTCCTGGGATGTGGGGGCTGGCACACGTGTGGCCCAGGGCATTGGTGGGATTGCACT
GAGCTGGGTCATTAGCGTAATCCTGGACAAGGGCAGACAGGGCGAGCGGAGGGCCAGCTCCGGGGCTCAG
GCAAGGCTGGGGGCTTCCCCCAGACACCCCACTCCTCCTCTGCTGGACCCCCACTTCATAGGGCACTTCG
TGTTCTCAAAGGGCTTCCAAATAGCATGGTGGCCTTGGATGCCCAGGGAAGCCTCAGAGTTGCTTATCTC
CCTCTAGACAGAAGGGGAATCTCGGTCAAGAGGGAGAGGTCGCCCTGTTCAAGGCCACCCAGCCAGCTCA
TGGCGGTAATGGGACAAGGCTGGCCAGCCATCCCACCCTCAGAAGGGACCCGGTGGGGCAGGTGATCTCA
GAGGAGGCTCACTTCTGGGTCTCACATTCTTGGATCCGGTTCCAGGCCTCGGCCCTAAATAGTCTCCCTG
GGCTTTCAAGAGAACCACATGAGAAAGGAGGATTCGGGCTCTGAGCAGTTTCACCACCCACCCCCCAGTC
TGCAAATCCTGACCCGTGGGTCCACCTGCCCCAAAGGCGGACGCAGGACAGTAGAAGGGAACAGAGAACA
CATAAACACAGAGAGGGCCACAGCGGCTCCCACAGTCACCGCCACCTTCCTGGCGGGGATGGGTGGGGCG
TCTGAGTTTGGTTCCCAGCAAATCCCTCTGAGCCGCCCTTGCGGGCTCGCCTCAGGAGCAGGGGAGCAAG
AGGTGGGAGGAGGAGGTCTAAGTCCCAGGCCCAATTAAGAGATCAGGTAGTGTAGGGTTTGGGAGCTTTT
AAGGTGAAGAGGCCCGGGCTGATCCCACAGGCCAGTATAAAGCGCCGTGACCCTCAGGTGATGCGCCAGG
GCCGGCTGCCGTCGGGGACAGGGCTTTCCATAGCGGCCGCGCCGCCACCATGGCTCCCTCGCCGCTCGCG
TGGCTGCTGCGCCTGGCCGCGTTCTTCCATTTGTGTACTCTGCTGCCGGGTCAGCACCTCGGCATGACGA
AATGCGAAATCATGTGCGACAAGATGACCTCACGAATCCCAGTGGCTTTGCTCATCCGCTATCAGCTAAA
CCAGGAGTCCTGCGGCAAGCGTGCCATTGTCCTGGAGACGACACAGCACAGACGCTTCTGTGCTGACCCG
AAGGAGAAATGGGTCCAAGACGCCATGAAGCATCTGGATCACCAGGCTGCTGCCCTCACTAAAAATGGTG
GCAAGTTTGAGAAGCGGGTGGACAATGTGACACCTGGGATCACCTTGGCCACTAGGGGACTGTCCCCATC
TGCCCTGACAAAGCCTGAATCCGCCACATTGGAAGACCTTGCTTTGGAACTGACTACTATTTCCCAGGAG
GCCAGGGGGACCATGGGGACTTCCCAAGAGCCACCGGCAGCAGTGACCGGATCATCTCTCTCAACTTCCG
AGGCACAGGATGCAGGGCTTACGGCTAAGCCTCAGAGCATTGGAAGTTTTGAGGCGGCTGACATCTCCAC
CACCGTTTGGCCGAGTCCTGCTGTCTACCAATCTGGATCTAGCTCCTGGGCTGAGGAAAAAGCTACTGAG
TCCCCCTCCACTACAGCCCCATCTCCTCAGGTGTCCACTACTTCACCTTCAACCCCAGAGGAAAATGTTG
GGTCCGAAGGCCAACCCCCATGGGTCCAGGGACAGGACCTCAGTCCAGAGAAGTCTCTAGGGTCTGAGGA
GATAAACCCAGTTCATACTGATAATTTCCAGGAGAGGGGGCCTGGCAACACAGTCCACCCCTCAGTGGCT
CCCATCTCCTCTGAAGAGACCCCCAGCCCAGAGCTGGTGGCCTCGGGCAGCCAGGCTCCTAAGATAGAGG
AACCCATCCATGCCACTGCAGATCCCCAGAAACTGAGTGTGCTTATCACTCCTGTCCCCGACACCCAGGC
AGCCACAAGGAGGCAGGCAGTGGGGCTACTGGCTTTCCTTGGTCTTCTTTTCTGCCTAGGGGTGGCCATG
TTTGCTTACCAGAGCCTTCAGGGCTGTCCCCGCAAAATGGCGGGGGAAATGGTAGAAGGCCTCCGCTACG
TCCCCCGTAGCTGTGGCAGTAACTCATACGTCCTGGTGCCAGTGTGAACCGGTAATCAACCTCTGGATTA
CAAAATTTGTGAAAGATTGACTGGTATTCTTAACTATGTTGCTCCTTTTACGCTATGTGGATACGCTGCT
TTAATGCCTTTGTATCATGCTATTGCTTCCCGTATGGCTTTCATTTTCTCCTCCTTGTATAAATCCTGGT
TGCTGTCTCTTTATGAGGAGTTGTGGCCCGTTGTCAGGCAACGTGGCGTGGTGTGCACTGTGTTTGCTGA
CGCAACCCCCACTGGTTGGGGCATTGCCACCACCTGTCAGCTCCTTTCCGGGACTTTCGCTTTCCCCCTC
CCTATTGCCACGGCGGAACTCATCGCCGCCTGCCTTGCCCGCTGCTGGACAGGGGCTCGGCTGTTGGGCA
CTGACAATTCCGTGGTGTTGTCGGGGAAGCTGACGTCCTTTCCATGGCTGCTCGCCTGTGTTGCCACCTG
GATTCTGCGCGGGACGTCCTTCTGCTACGTCCCTTCGGCCCTCAATCCAGCGGACCTTCCTTCCCGCGGC
CTGCTGCCGGCTCTGCGGCCTCTTCCGCGTCTTCGAGATCTGCCTCGACTGTGCCTTCTAGTTGCCAGCC
ATCTGTTGTTTGCCCCTCCCCCGTGCCTTCCTTGACCCTGGAAGGTGCCACTCCCACTGTCCTTTCCTAA
TAAAATGAGGAAATTGCATCGCATTGTCTGAGTAGGTGTCATTCTATTCTGGGGGGTGGGGTGGGGCAGG
ACAGCAAGGGGGAGGATTGGGAAGACAATAGCAGGCATGCTGGGGACTCGAGTTAAGGGCGAATTCCCGA
TAAGGATCTTCCTAGAGCATGGCTACGTAGATAAGTAGCATGGCGGGTTAATCATTAACTACAAGGAACC
CCTAGTGATGGAGTTGGCCACTCCCTCTCTGCGCGCTCGCTCGCTCACTGAGGCCGGGCGACCAAAGGTC
GCCCGACGCCCGGGCTTTGCCCGGGCGGCCTCAGTGAGCGAGCGAGCGCGCAGCCTAATTAAGGCCTTAA
TTAAATCTGGCGTAATCATGGTCATAGCTGTTTCCTGTGTGAAATTGTTATCCGCTCACAATTCCACACA
ACATACGAGCCGGAAGCATAAAGTGTAAAGCCTGGGGTGCCTAATGAGTGAGCTAACTCACATTAATTGC
GTTGCGCTCACTGCCCGCTTTCCAGTCGGGAAACCTGTCGTGCCAGCTGCATTAATGAATCGGCCAACGC
GCGGGGAGAGGCGGTTTGCGTATTGGGCGCTCTTCCGCTTCCTCGCTCACTGACTCGCTGCGCTCGGTCG
TTCGGCTGCGGCGAGCGGTATCAGCTCACTCAAAGGCGGTAATACGGTTATCCACAGAATCAGGGGATAA
CGCAGGAAAGAACATGTGAGCAAAAGGCCAGCAAAAGGCCAGGAACCGTAAAAAGGCCGCGTTGCTGGCG
TTTTTCCATAGGCTCCGCCCCCCTGACGAGCATCACAAAAATCGACGCTCAAGTCAGAGGTGGCGAAACC
CGACAGGACTATAAAGATACCAGGCGTTTCCCCCTGGAAGCTCCCTCGTGCGCTCTCCTGTTCCGACCCT
GCCGCTTACCGGATACCTGTCCGCCTTTCTCCCTTCGGGAAGCGTGGCGCTTTCTCATAGCTCACGCTGT
AGGTATCTCAGTTCGGTGTAGGTCGTTCGCTCCAAGCTGGGCTGTGTGCACGAACCCCCCGTTCAGCCCG
ACCGCTGCGCCTTATCCGGTAACTATCGTCTTGAGTCCAACCCGGTAAGACACGACTTATCGCCACTGGC
AGCAGCCACTGGTAACAGGATTAGCAGAGCGAGGTATGTAGGCGGTGCTACAGAGTTCTTGAAGTGGTGG
CCTAACTACGGCTACACTAGAAGAACAGTATTTGGTATCTGCGCTCTGCTGAAGCCAGTTACCTTCGGAA
AAAGAGTTGGTAGCTCTTGATCCGGCAAACAAACCACCGCTGGTAGCGGTGGTTTTTTTGTTTGCAAGCA
GCAGATTACGCGCAGAAAAAAAGGATCTCAAGAAGATCCTTTGATCTTTTCTACGGGGTCTGACGCTCAG
TGGAACGAAAACTCACGTTAAGGGATTTTGGTCATGAGATTATCAAAAAGGATCTTCACCTAGATCCTTT
TAAATTAAAAATGAAGTTTTAAATCAATCTAAAGTATATATGAGTAAACTTGGTCTGACAGTTACCAATG
CTTAATCAGTGAGGCACCTATCTCAGCGATCTGTCTATTTCGTTCATCCATAGTTGCCTGACTCCCCGTC
GTGTAGATAACTACGATACGGGAGGGCTTACCATCTGGCCCCAGTGCTGCAATGATACCGCGAGACCCAC
GCTCACCGGCTCCAGATTTATCAGCAATAAACCAGCCAGCCGGAAGGGCCGAGCGCAGAAGTGGTCCTGC
AACTTTATCCGCCTCCATCCAGTCTATTAATTGTTGCCGGGAAGCTAGAGTAAGTAGTTCGCCAGTTAAT
AGTTTGCGCAACGTTGTTGCCATTGCTACAGGCATCGTGGTGTCACGCTCGTCGTTTGGTATGGCTTCAT
TCAGCTCCGGTTCCCAACGATCAAGGCGAGTTACATGATCCCCCATGTTGTGCAAAAAAGCGGTTAGCTC
CTTCGGTCCTCCGATCGTTGTCAGAAGTAAGTTGGCCGCAGTGTTATCACTCATGGTTATGGCAGCACTG
CATAATTCTCTTACTGTCATGCCATCCGTAAGATGCTTTTCTGTGACTGGTGAGTACTCAACCAAGTCAT
TCTGAGAATAGTGTATGCGGCGACCGAGTTGCTCTTGCCCGGCGTCAATACGGGATAATACCGCGCCACA
TAGCAGAACTTTAAAAGTGCTCATCATTGGAAAACGTTCTTCGGGGCGAAAACTCTCAAGGATCTTACCG
CTGTTGAGATCCAGTTCGATGTAACCCACTCGTGCACCCAACTGATCTTCAGCATCTTTTACTTTCACCA
GCGTTTCTGGGTGAGCAAAAACAGGAAGGCAAAATGCCGCAAAAAAGGGAATAAGGGCGACACGGAAATG
TTGAATACTCATACTCTTCCTTTTTCAATATTATTGAAGCATTTATCAGGGTTATTGTCTCATGAGCGGA
TACATATTTGAATGTATTTAGAAAAATAAACAAATAGGGGTTCCGCGCACATTTCCCCGAAAAGTGCCAC
CTAAATTGTAAGCGTTAATATTTTGTTAAAATTCGCGTTAAATTTTTGTTAAATCAGCTCATTTTTTAAC
CAATAGGCCGAAATCGGCAAAATCCCTTATAAATCAAAAGAATAGACCGAGATAGGGT
[37 nt withheld, positions 6709-6745]
AAAGAACGTGGACTCCAACGTCAAAGG
[49 nt withheld, positions 6773-6821]
T
[91 nt withheld, positions 6823-6913]
G
[124 nt withheld, positions 6915-7038]
CCCATTCGCCATTCAGGCTGCGCAACTGTTGGGAAGGGCGATCGGTGCGGGCCTCTTCGCTATTACGCCA
GCTGGCGAAAGGGGGATGTGCTGCAAGGCGATTAAGTTGGGTAACGCCAGGGTTTTCCCAGTCACGACGT
TGTAAAACGACGGCCAGTGAATTAGGTTAATTAAGGCTGCGCGCTCGCTCGCTCACTGAGGCCGCCCGGG
CAAAGCCCGGGCGTCGGGCGACCTTTGGTCGCCCGGCCTCAGTGAGCGAGCG
